Addgene plasmid #71278: AP588-1
Purpose: Expresses myc::TEV::mTagGFP::TEV::3Xflag in bacteria
Depositing lab: Geraldine Seydoux. Depositing organization: Johns Hopkins University and School of Medicine. Publication: High Efficiency, Homology-Directed Genome Editing in Caenorhabditis elegans Using CRISPR-Cas9 Ribonucleoprotein Complexes. Paix A, Folkmann A, Rasoloson D, Seydoux G. Genetics. 2015 Sep;201(1):47-54. doi: 10.1534/genetics.115.179382. Epub 2015 Jul 17. PubMed 26187122.
Backbone
  Vector backbone: pUC19
  Backbone manufacturer: Messing lab Plasmid 50005
  Vector type: Bacterial Expression
Growth in bacteria
  Bacterial resistance: Ampicillin, 100 μg/mL
  Growth temperature: 37°C
  Growth strain: DH5alpha
  Copy number: Unknown
Gene/Insert
  Gene/Insert name: tagGFP
  Tag / fusion protein: myc::TEV (N terminal on insert); TEV::3xFlag (C terminal on insert)
  Cloning method: Restriction Enzyme; 5′ cloning site SmaI (not destroyed); 3′ cloning site BamHI (not destroyed)
  Sequencing primers: 5′ M13pUC-Fwd; 3′ M13pUC-Rev
Terms and licenses: Academic/Nonprofit Terms; Industry Terms: Not Available to Industry
How to cite: AP588-1 was a gift from Geraldine Seydoux (Addgene plasmid # 71278 ; http://n2t.net/addgene:71278 ; RRID:Addgene_71278)
