[The description below was written by a language model from this plasmid's Addgene catalogue record and pLannotate feature annotations shown in this document.]
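Description:
AP588-1 is a small (about 3.5 kb) pUC19-based plasmid carrying a tagged green fluorescent protein cassette, catalogued as a bacterial expression vector. It is maintained in E. coli through the high-copy ColE1/pUC-type origin and selected with ampicillin via the β-lactamase gene and its own promoter. The remaining annotated backbone elements are the usual pUC remnants: fragments of bom, rop and lacI, a lacZα fragment, the residual multiple cloning site, and the lac promoter with its operator and CAP binding site.

The insert, cloned between the SmaI and BamHI sites of the polylinker (both sites retained), encodes a myc epitope and TEV protease site, followed by the GFP, then a second TEV site and a 3xFLAG tag. The record names the fluorescent protein tagGFP/mTagGFP, and the feature annotation identifies the roughly 0.7 kb coding sequence as TagGFP2, a rapidly maturing monomeric green protein derived from Aequorea macrodactyla; the 3xFLAG follows shortly downstream. The myc tag and TEV sites are not separately annotated in the table but fit the short gaps flanking the GFP. The flanking TEV sites would allow the epitope tags to be cleaved away from the fluorescent protein.

In the feature table the tag cassette lies on the opposite strand to the lac promoter, and no other promoter is annotated upstream of it, so the record does not clearly show what would drive the stated bacterial expression. The associated publication concerns homology-directed CRISPR-Cas9 genome editing in C. elegans, which suggests the plasmid may serve as a source of the tag sequence for repair templates, although the record does not state this explicitly. M13 forward and reverse primer sites flank the insert for sequencing.
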