Features (pLannotate 1.2.2; 13 found; start..end, strand, type, name):
    137..236     +  misc_feature   bom (fragment): basis of mobility region from pBR322
    242..399     -  CDS            lacZα (fragment): LacZα fragment of β-galactosidase; lacZ fragment
    473..1183    +  CDS            TagGFP2: TagGFP2 is a basic (constitutively fluorescent) green fluorescent protein published in 2008, derived from Aequorea macrodactyla. It is reported to be a very rapidly-maturing monomer with low acid sensitivity.
   1205..1270    +  CDS            3xFLAG: three tandem FLAG® epitope tags, followed by an enterokinase cleavage site
   1270..1305    +  misc_feature   MCS (fragment): pUC18/19 multiple cloning site
   1342..1358    -  protein_bind   lac operator: The lac repressor binds to the lac operator to inhibit transcription in E. coli. This inhibition can be relieved by adding lactose or isopropyl-β-D-thiogalactopyranoside (IPTG). lac repressor encoded by lacI
   1366..1396    -  promoter       lac promoter: promoter for the E. coli lac operon
   1411..1432    -  protein_bind   CAP binding site: CAP binding activates transcription in the presence of cAMP. E. coli catabolite activator protein
   1445..1537    -  CDS            lacI (fragment): lac repressor; lacI; The lac repressor binds to the lac operator to inhibit transcription in E. coli. This inhibition can be relieved by adding lactose or isopropyl-β-D-thiogalactopyranoside (IPTG).
   1720..2308    -  rep_origin     ori: high-copy-number ColE1/pMB1/pBR322/pUC origin of replication
   2479..3339    -  CDS            AmpR: β-lactamase; bla; confers resistance to ampicillin, carbenicillin, and related antibiotics
   3340..3444    -  promoter       AmpR promoter: bla
   3539..35      +  CDS            rop (fragment) (across the origin): Rop protein, which maintains plasmids at low copy number; rop
>Addgene plasmid #71278 | AP588-1 | addgene full sequence | sequence record 130626 | Addgene assembled full plasmid sequence
TCGCGCGTTTCGGTGATGACGGTGAAAACCTCTGACACATGCAGCTCCCGGAGACGGTCACAGCTTGTCT
GTAAGCGGATGCCGGGAGCAGACAAGCCCGTCAGGGCGCGTCAGCGGGTGTTGGCGGGTGTCGGGGCTGG
CTTAACTATGCGGCATCAGAGCAGATTGTACTGAGAGTGCACCATATGCGGTGTGAAATACCGCACAGAT
GCGTAAGGAGAAAATACCGCATCAGGCGCCATTCGCCATTCAGGCTGCGCAACTGTTGGGAAGGGCGATC
GGTGCGGGCCTCTTCGCTATTACGCCAGCTGGCGAAAGGGGGATGTGCTGCAAGGCGATTAAGTTGGGTA
ACGCCAGGGTTTTCCCAGTCACGACGTTGTAAAACGACGGCCAGTGAATTCGAGCTCGGTACCCGGGGAT
CGAACAAAAACTGATATCAGAAGAGGATCTGGAAAATTTATATTTTCAGGGTAGCGGGGGCGAGGAGCTG
TTCGCCGGCATCGTGCCCGTGCTGATCGAGCTGGACGGCGACGTCCACGGACACAAGTTCTCCGTCCGCG
GAGAGGGAGAGGGAGACGCCGACTACGGAAAGCTGGAGATCAAGTTCATCTGCACCACCGGCAAGCTGCC
CGTGCCCTGGCCCACCCTAGTGACCACCCTCTGCTACGGCATCCAGTGCTTCGCCCGCTACCCCGAGCAC
ATGAAGATGAACGACTTCTTCAAGAGCGCCATGCCCGAGGGCTACATACAGGAGCGCACCATCCAGTTCC
AGGACGACGGCAAGTACAAGACCCGCGGCGAGGTGAAGTTCGAGGGCGACACCCTGGTGAACCGCATAGA
GCTGAAGGGCAAGGACTTCAAGGAGGACGGCAACATCCTGGGCCACAAGCTGGAGTACAGCTTCAACAGC
CACAATGTGTACATCCGCCCCGACAAGGCCAACAACGGCCTGGAGGCTAACTTCAAGACCCGCCACAACA
TCGAGGGCGGCGGCGTGCAGCTAGCCGACCACTACCAGACCAACGTGCCCCTGGGCGACGGCCCCGTGCT
AATCCCCATCAACCACTACCTGAGCACTCAGACCAAGATCAGCAAGGATCGCAACGAGGCCCGCGACCAC
ATGGTGCTCCTGGAGTCCTTCAGCGCCTGCTGCCACACCCACGGCATGGACGAGCTGTACAGGGAGAACC
TCTACTTCCAAGGAGACTACAAAGACCATGACGGTGATTATAAAGATCATGATATCGATTACAAGGATGA
CGATGACAAGGATCCTCTAGAGTCGACCTGCAGGCATGCAAGCTTGGCGTAATCATGGTCATAGCTGTTT
CCTGTGTGAAATTGTTATCCGCTCACAATTCCACACAACATACGAGCCGGAAGCATAAAGTGTAAAGCCT
GGGGTGCCTAATGAGTGAGCTAACTCACATTAATTGCGTTGCGCTCACTGCCCGCTTTCCAGTCGGGAAA
CCTGTCGTGCCAGCTGCATTAATGAATCGGCCAACGCGCGGGGAGAGGCGGTTTGCGTATTGGGCGCTCT
TCCGCTTCCTCGCTCACTGACTCGCTGCGCTCGGTCGTTCGGCTGCGGCGAGCGGTATCAGCTCACTCAA
AGGCGGTAATACGGTTATCCACAGAATCAGGGGATAACGCAGGAAAGAACATGTGAGCAAAAGGCCAGCA
AAAGGCCAGGAACCGTAAAAAGGCCGCGTTGCTGGCGTTTTTCCATAGGCTCCGCCCCCCTGACGAGCAT
CACAAAAATCGACGCTCAAGTCAGAGGTGGCGAAACCCGACAGGACTATAAAGATACCAGGCGTTTCCCC
CTGGAAGCTCCCTCGTGCGCTCTCCTGTTCCGACCCTGCCGCTTACCGGATACCTGTCCGCCTTTCTCCC
TTCGGGAAGCGTGGCGCTTTCTCATAGCTCACGCTGTAGGTATCTCAGTTCGGTGTAGGTCGTTCGCTCC
AAGCTGGGCTGTGTGCACGAACCCCCCGTTCAGCCCGACCGCTGCGCCTTATCCGGTAACTATCGTCTTG
AGTCCAACCCGGTAAGACACGACTTATCGCCACTGGCAGCAGCCACTGGTAACAGGATTAGCAGAGCGAG
GTATGTAGGCGGTGCTACAGAGTTCTTGAAGTGGTGGCCTAACTACGGCTACACTAGAAGAACAGTATTT
GGTATCTGCGCTCTGCTGAAGCCAGTTACCTTCGGAAAAAGAGTTGGTAGCTCTTGATCCGGCAAACAAA
CCACCGCTGGTAGCGGTGGTTTTTTTGTTTGCAAGCAGCAGATTACGCGCAGAAAAAAAGGATCTCAAGA
AGATCCTTTGATCTTTTCTACGGGGTCTGACGCTCAGTGGAACGAAAACTCACGTTAAGGGATTTTGGTC
ATGAGATTATCAAAAAGGATCTTCACCTAGATCCTTTTAAATTAAAAATGAAGTTTTAAATCAATCTAAA
GTATATATGAGTAAACTTGGTCTGACAGTTACCAATGCTTAATCAGTGAGGCACCTATCTCAGCGATCTG
TCTATTTCGTTCATCCATAGTTGCCTGACTCCCCGTCGTGTAGATAACTACGATACGGGAGGGCTTACCA
TCTGGCCCCAGTGCTGCAATGATACCGCGAGACCCACGCTCACCGGCTCCAGATTTATCAGCAATAAACC
AGCCAGCCGGAAGGGCCGAGCGCAGAAGTGGTCCTGCAACTTTATCCGCCTCCATCCAGTCTATTAATTG
TTGCCGGGAAGCTAGAGTAAGTAGTTCGCCAGTTAATAGTTTGCGCAACGTTGTTGCCATTGCTACAGGC
ATCGTGGTGTCACGCTCGTCGTTTGGTATGGCTTCATTCAGCTCCGGTTCCCAACGATCAAGGCGAGTTA
CATGATCCCCCATGTTGTGCAAAAAAGCGGTTAGCTCCTTCGGTCCTCCGATCGTTGTCAGAAGTAAGTT
GGCCGCAGTGTTATCACTCATGGTTATGGCAGCACTGCATAATTCTCTTACTGTCATGCCATCCGTAAGA
TGCTTTTCTGTGACTGGTGAGTACTCAACCAAGTCATTCTGAGAATAGTGTATGCGGCGACCGAGTTGCT
CTTGCCCGGCGTCAATACGGGATAATACCGCGCCACATAGCAGAACTTTAAAAGTGCTCATCATTGGAAA
ACGTTCTTCGGGGCGAAAACTCTCAAGGATCTTACCGCTGTTGAGATCCAGTTCGATGTAACCCACTCGT
GCACCCAACTGATCTTCAGCATCTTTTACTTTCACCAGCGTTTCTGGGTGAGCAAAAACAGGAAGGCAAA
ATGCCGCAAAAAAGGGAATAAGGGCGACACGGAAATGTTGAATACTCATACTCTTCCTTTTTCAATATTA
TTGAAGCATTTATCAGGGTTATTGTCTCATGAGCGGATACATATTTGAATGTATTTAGAAAAATAAACAA
ATAGGGGTTCCGCGCACATTTCCCCGAAAAGTGCCACCTGACGTCTAAGAAACCATTATTATCATGACAT
TAACCTATAAAAATAGGCGTATCACGAGGCCCTTTCGTC
