>Addgene plasmid #71278 | AP588-1 | addgene partial sequence | sequence record 130627 | M13pUC-Fwd 5'-CCCAGTCACGACGTTGTAAAACG-3'
AATTCGAGCTCGGTACCCGGGGATCGAACAAAAACTGATATCAGAAGAGGATCTGGAAAATTTATATTTT
CAGGGTAGCGGGGGCGAGGAGCTGTTCGCCGGCATCGTGCCCGTGCTGATCGAGCTGGACGGCGACGTCC
ACGGACACAAGTTCTCCGTCCGCGGAGAGGGAGAGGGAGACGCCGACTACGGAAAGCTGGAGATCAAGTT
CATCTGCACCACCGGCAAGCTGCCCGTGCCCTGGCCCACCCTAGTGACCACCCTCTGCTACGGCATCCAG
TGCTTCGCCCGCTACCCCGAGCACATGAAGATGAACGACTTCTTCAAGAGCGCCATGCCCGAGGGCTACA
TACAGGAGCGCACCATCCAGTTCCAGGACGACGGCAAGTACAAGACCCGCGGCGAGGTGAAGTTCGAGGG
CGACACCCTGGTGAACCGCATAGAGCTGAAGGGCAAGGACTTCAAGGAGGACGGCAACATCCTGGGCCAC
AAGCTGGAGTACAGCTTCAACAGCCACAATGTGTACATCCGCCCCGACAAGGCCAACAACGGCCTGGAGG
CTAACTTCAAGACCCGCCACAACATCGAGGGCGGCGGCGTGCAGCTAGCCGACCACTACCAGACCAACGT
GCCCCTGGGCGACGGCCCCGTGCTAATCCCCATCAACCACTACCTGAGCACTCAGACCAAGATCAGCAAG
GATCGCAACGAGGCCCGCGACCACATGGTGCTCCTGGAGTCCTTCAGCGCCTGCTGCCACACCCACGGCA
TGGACGAGCTGTACAGGGAGAACCTCTACTTCCAAGGAGACTACAAAGACCATGACGGTGATTATAAAGA
TCATGATATCGATTACAAGGATGACGATGACAAGGATCCTCTAGAGTCGACCTGCAGGCATGCAAGCTTG
GCGTAATCATGGTCATAGCTGTTTCCTGTGTGAAATTGTTATCCGCTCACAATTCCACACAACATACGAG
CCGGAAGCATAAAGTGTAAAGCCTGGGGTGCCTAATGAGTGAGCTAACTCACATTAATTGCGTTGCGCTC
ACTGCCCGCTTTCCAGTCGGGAAACCTGTCGTGCCAGCTGCATTAATGAATCGGCCAACGCGCGGG
