>Addgene plasmid #71278 | AP588-1 | addgene partial sequence | sequence record 130628 | M13pUC-Rev 5'-AGCGGATAACAATTTCACACAGG-3'
ACCATGATTACGCCAAGCTTGCATGCCTGCAGGTCGACTCTAGAGGATCCTTGTCATCGTCATCCTTGTA
ATCGATATCATGATCTTTATAATCACCGTCATGGTCTTTGTAGTCTCCTTGGAAGTAGAGGTTCTCCCTG
TACAGCTCGTCCATGCCGTGGGTGTGGCAGCAGGCGCTGAAGGACTCCAGGAGCACCATGTGGTCGCGGG
CCTCGTTGCGATCCTTGCTGATCTTGGTCTGAGTGCTCAGGTAGTGGTTGATGGGGATTAGCACGGGGCC
GTCGCCCAGGGGCACGTTGGTCTGGTAGTGGTCGGCTAGCTGCACGCCGCCGCCCTCGATGTTGTGGCGG
GTCTTGAAGTTAGCCTCCAGGCCGTTGTTGGCCTTGTCGGGGCGGATGTACACATTGTGGCTGTTGAAGC
TGTACTCCAGCTTGTGGCCCAGGATGTTGCCGTCCTCCTTGAAGTCCTTGCCCTTCAGCTCTATGCGGTT
CACCAGGGTGTCGCCCTCGAACTTCACCTCGCCGCGGGTCTTGTACTTGCCGTCGTCCTGGAACTGGATG
GTGCGCTCCTGTATGTAGCCCTCGGGCATGGCGCTCTTGAAGAAGTCGTTCATCTTCATGTGCTCGGGGT
AGCGGGCGAAGCACTGGATGCCGTAGCAGAGGGTGGTCACTAGGGTGGGCCAGGGCACGGGCAGCTTGCC
GGTGGTGCAGATGAACTTGATCTCCAGCTTTCCGTAGTCGGCGTCTCCCTCTCCCTCTCCGCGGACGGAG
AACTTGTGTCCGTGGACGTCGCCGTCCAGCTCGATCAGCACGGGCACGATGCCGGCGAACAGCTCCTCGC
CCCCGCTACCCTGAAAATATAAATTTTCCAGATCCTCTTCTGATATCAGTTTTTGTTCGATCCCCGGGTA
CCGAGCTCGAATTCACTGGCCGTCGTTTTACAACGTCGTGACTGGGAAAACCCTGGCGTTACCCAACTTA
ATCGCCTTGCA
